>Addgene plasmid #48185 | Myc-CICf | depositor full sequence | sequence record 69304 | Myc-CICf sequence 8611 bps
GAGTTCGAGCTTGCATGCCTGCAGGTCGTTACATAACTTACGGTAAATGGCCCGCCTGGCTGACCGCCCA
ACGACCCCCGCCCATTGACGTCAATAATGACGTATGTTCCCATAGTAACGCCAATAGGGACTTTCCATTG
ACGTCAATGGGTGGAGTATTTACGGTAAACTGCCCACTTGGCAGTACATCAAGTGTATCATATGCCAAGT
ACGCCCCCTATTGACGTCAATGACGGTAAATGGCCCGCCTGGCATTATGCCCAGTACATGACCTTATGGG
ACTTTCCTACTTGGCAGTACATCTACGTATTAGTCATCGCTATTACCATGGTGATGCGGTTTTGGCAGTA
CATCAATGGGCGTGGATAGCGGTTTGACTCACGGGGATTTCCAAGTCTCCACCCCATTGACGTCAATGGG
AGTTTGTTTTGGCACCAAAATCAACGGGACTTTCCAAAATGTCGTAACAACTCCGCCCCATTGACGCAAA
TGGGCGGTAGGCGTGTACGGTGGGAGGTCTATATAAGCAGAGCTCGTTTAGTGAACCGTCAGATCGCCTG
GAGACGCCATCCACGCTGTTTTGACCTCCATAGAAGACACCGGGACCGATCCAGCCTCCGGACTCTAGAG
GATCCGGTACTAGAGGAACTGAAAAACCAGAAAGTTAACTGGTAAGTTTAGTCTTTTTGTCTTTTATTTC
AGGTCCCGGATCCGGTGGTGGTGCAAATCAAAGAACTGCTCCTCAGTGGATGTTGCCTTTACTTCTAGGC
CTGTACGGAAGTGTTACTTCTGCTCTAAAAGCTGCGGAATTGTACCCGCGGGCCCACCATGGCATCAATG
CAGAAGCTGATCTCAGAGGAGGACCTGCTTATGGCCATGGAGGCCCGAATTCGGTCGACCATGTACTCGG
CCCACAGGCCCCTGATACCCGCGTCTGGCGCGGCCTCTCGTGGCCTCGGCATGTTCGTGTGGACAAATGT
CGAACCTCGTTCTGTGGCTGTGTTCCCCTGGCACTCCTTAGTCCCCTTCCTGGCACCCAGCCAGCCCGAC
CCCTCTGTGCAGCCTAGTGAGGCCCAGCAACCTGCCAGCCACCCTGTGGCCTCCAACCAGAGCAAAGAAC
CTGCTGAGTCTGCTGCTGTTGCTCATGAGCAGCCACCAGGAGGGACGGGGGGTGCTGACCCTGGACGGCC
CCCTGGAGCAGTGTGCCCTGAGAGCCCAGGGCCTGGACCTCCACTTACTTTGGGTGGTGTGGATCCTGGT
AAAAGTCTCCCCCCCACCACTGAGGAGGAGGCTCCTGGCCCTCCAGGAGAGCCCCGGCTGGACAGTGAGA
CCGAGAGTGATCATGATGATGCCTTCCTCTCCATCATGTCTCCTGAGATTCAGTTGCCTCTGCCACCTGG
AAAGCGCCGCACCCAGTCTCTGAGTGCCTTGCCCAAGGAACGAGACTCATCTTCTGAAAAGGATGGACGA
AGTCCTAACAAGCGGGAGAAGGACCATATTCGTCGGCCCATGAATGCCTTCATGATCTTCAGCAAGCGGC
ACCGGGCCTTGGTCCACCAGCGGCACCCCAACCAGGACAACCGGACTGTCAGCAAGATCCTGGGCGAGTG
GTGGTACGCCCTGGGGCCCAAAGAGAAGCAGAAATACCACGACCTGGCCTTCCAGGTGAAAGAGGCCCAC
TTCAAGGCCCACCCAGATTGGAAATGGTGCAACAAGGACCGAAAGAAGTCCAGCTCAGAGGCCAAGCCTG
CGAGCCTGGGTCTGGCAGGAGGGCACAAGGAGACGCGGGAACGGAGCATGTCGGAGACGGGAACTGCTGC
TGCCCCTGGGGTGTCTTCTGAGCTCCTGTCTGTTGCTGCCCAGACACTTTTGAGCTCGGACACCAAGGTT
CCAGGGAGTGGCCCCTGTGGAGCAGAACGGCTACACGCAGTTGGGGCACCTGGCTCAGCCCGACCCAGAG
CCTTCTCCCACAGTGGGGTGCACAGTCTTGATGGTGGGGAAGTAGACAGCCAAGCACTTCAAGAACTGAC
CCAGATGGTTTCTGGCCCCGCATCATACTCCGGCCCAAAGCCTTCCCCCCAGTATGGTGCTCCAGGATCT
TTTGCAGCTCCTGGTGAAGGAGGTACCTTGGCCACTAGTGGGCGGCCTCCACTGTTGCCCTCCCGAGCCT
CTCGTTCCCAGCGTGCAGCCAGTGAGGACATGACCAGTGATGAGGAGCGGATGGTCATCTGTGAGGAAGA
AGGGGATGATGATGTCATTGCTGATGACAGCTTTGGCACCACCGACATTGATCTCAAGTGCAAGGAACGA
GTGACTGACAGTGAAAGTGGAGACAGCTCTGGGGAGGACCCAGAGGGTAACAAGGGCTTTGGCCGTAAGG
TGTTCTCACCTGTCATCCGCTCCTCCTTTACCCATTGCCGTCCAACCCTGGACCCTGAGCCTCCAGGGCC
CCCGGATCCACCTGCAGCCTTCAGCAAAGGCTACGGTCCCACCCCATCATCCTCCTCTTCACCTGCTTCC
ACCTCAGTCTCAGTCTCCACCTCCTTTTCACTGGGCTCTGGAACCTTTAAGACCCAGGAGTCTGGTCAGG
GCAGCACAGCGGTGCCACTACGGCCCCCACCCCCTGGAGCCGGGGGCCCAGCAACACCTTCCAAGGCCAC
TCGGTTTCCTCCTACGGATTCTGCCACCTTTCGGCGCAAGAGACCTGAAAGTGTTGGTAGCCTTGAAGCA
CCAGGCCCCTCTGTCATTGCAGCACCTCCCAGTGGGGGAGGAAACCTTCTGCAGACACTGGTTCTGCCTC
CGAGCAAGGAGGATCGGGAGGGTACACGAGTGCCCTCAGCCCCAGCCCCACCACTGGCTTATGGGGCTCC
CGCAGCCCCTCTGTGCCGCCCTGCTGCCACCATGGTCACCAATGTGGTACGGCCTGTCAGCAGCACTCCT
GTGCCCATTGCCTCTAAGCCCTTTCCCACCTCTGGTCGGGCTGAGGCATCTTCAAATGACATAGCAGGTG
CCAGGACTGAAATGGGCACAGGATCCCGGGTGCCTGGGGGCTCCCCAATGGGTGTCAGTTTAGTGTATTC
AGATAAGAAGTCAGCAGCAGCAGCCACCTCGCCAGCTCCACATTTGGTAGCTGGACCTTTATTGGGCACT
GTGGGGAAGGCACCTGCTACTGTCACCAACTTGCTGGTAGGCACCCCAGGCTATGGGGCTCCTGCATCGC
CTGCTGTTCAGTTTATTGCCCAGGGAGCCCCAGGCAGTGCAACCCCTGCAGGCTCAGGAGCAAGTACTGG
GAGTGGCCCCAATGGGCCAGTACCCCTGGGCATCCTGCAGCCAGGTGCCCTAGGCAAGGCTGGGGGAATC
ACACAGGTGCAGTACATCCTGCCCACACTGCCCCAGCAGCTTCAAGTGGCACCTGCCCCAGCACCAGCCC
CTGGGACCAAGGCAGCAGCTCCCAGTGGCCCTGCACCCACCACCAGCATCCGTTTCACCCTCCCTCCGGG
CACCTCGACCAACGGCAAGGTCCTGGCTGCCACTGCACCCACTGCTGGCATCCCTATCCTGCAGTCCGTA
CCCTCAGCCCCACCCCCTAAAGCCCAGTCAGTTTCTCCTGTCCAGGCCACACCTTCAGGTGGCTCAGCCC
AGCTGCTGCCTGGGAAGGTGCTAGTCCCCCTGGCTGCCCCTAGCATGTCAGTTCGAGGTGGAGGGGCTGG
TCAGCCACTGCCCCTGGTTAGCTCGCCTTTCTCAGTACCTGTCCAAAATGGTGCCCAACAACCTAGCAAG
ATTATCCAGCTGACTCCTGTGCCTGTGAGCACACCTAGTGGCCTGGTACCACCCCTGAGCCCAGCTACAA
TGCCGGGACCCACATCACAGCCTCAGAAGGTCCTGTTGCCCTCTTCCACAAGAATCACCTATGTACAGTC
AGCAGGTGGGCACACTCTGCCTCTAGGCACCAGTTCTGCATGCAGTCAGACTGGAACAGTGACCTCATAT
GGGCCCACCAGCTCTGTAGCTCTGGGCTTCACATCTTTGGGGCCCAGTGGTCCTGCCTTTGTACAGCCTC
TGCTCTCAGCAGGCCAAGCTCCTTTGCTGGCTCCTGGCCAGGTGGGCGTGTCACCTGTGCCTAGTCCCCA
GTTGCCTCCTGCCTGTACAGCCTCTGGAGGTCCTGTCATAACAGCATTTTACCCTGGCAGCCCTGCACCC
ACTTCAGCACCCCTGGGCCCACCTTCCCAAGCTCCGCCAAGCCTGGTCTACACTGTAGCCACCAGTACCA
CTCCACCTGCTGCTACCATTCTGCCCAAGGGCCCACCAGCCTCTGCCACTGCCACTCCAGCCCCTACTAG
TCCTTTCCCTAGCGCCACAGCAGGCTCCATGACCTACAGCTTAGTGGCTCCCAAAGCTCAGCGACCCAGC
CCAAAAGCTCCCCAGAAAGTAAAGGCAGCCATTGCCAGCATTCCTGTGGGGTCTTTTGAATCGGGTACTA
CTGGGCGGCCTGGATCTACACCCCGACAGTCTTCAGACTCTGGCGTAGCCAGAGAGCCTGCTGCCCCAGA
ATCAGAACTTGAGGGGCAGCCCACACCCCCAGCTCCCCCACCCCCCACAGAGACCTGGCCTCCCACTGCC
CGGAGCAGTCCCCCACCCCCCTTGCCTGCTGAGGAGCGACCTGGCACTAAAGGCCCTGAGACTGCCAGCA
AATTCCCCAGCTCATCTTCAGACTGGCGAGTTCCTGGGCTGGGCCTGGAGAGTCGTGGGGAGCCTCCTAC
CCCTCCCAGCCCAGCTCCAGCCACAGGCCCCAGTGGAAGCAGCAGTGGCAGCAGCGAGGGCAGTAGTGGG
AGGGCAGCTGGGGACACACCCGAGCGCAAGGAAGTCACTAGTTCTGGCAAGAAGATGAAGGTGCGGCCCC
CACCCCTGAAGAAGACCTTTGACTCTGTGGACAACAGGGTCCTGTCAGAAGTGGACTTTGAAGAGCGGTT
TGCTGAGCTGCCGGAGTTTAGACCAGAGGAGGTGCTGCCCTCACCCACCCTGCAGTCTCTGGCCACCTCG
CCTCGGGCTATCCTCGGCTCCTACCGAAAGAAGAGGAAGAATTCCACGGACCTAGACTCAGCACCTGAAG
ATCCCACCTCACCCAAGCGCAAGATGAGGAGACGTTCGAGCTGCAGCTCAGAGCCCAACACCCCCAAGAG
TGCCAAGTGCGAGGGGGACATCTTCACCTTTGACCGCACAGGTACTGAGACAGAGGATGTGCTCGGGGAG
CTGGAGTATGAGAAGGTGCCCTACTCATCACTGCGGCGCACCCTGGACCAACGGCGGGCCCTGGTCATGC
AGCTCTTCCAGGACCATGGCTTCTTCCCATCAGCCCAGGCCACAGCAGCCTTCCAGGCCCGCTACGCAGA
CATCTTCCCATCCAAGGTGTGTCTGCAATTAAAGATCCGAGAGGTCCGCCAGAAGATCATGCAGGCAGCC
ACTCCCACAGAGCAGCCCCCTGGGGCTGAAGCCCCCCTCCCTGGACCACCCCCTACTGGCATGGCTGCTA
CTCCTGTCCCCACTCCCAGCCCTGCTGGGGGCCCTGACCCCACCTCTCCAGGCTCGGACTCTGGCACTGC
CCAAGTTGCCCCGCCACTGCCTCCACCCCCAGAGCCTGGGCCTGGACAGCCTGGCTGGGAGGGGGCTCCC
CAGCCCTCACCACCTCCCTCTGGCCCTTCCACAGCTGCCACAGGCAGGTGAAGATCTCTCGAGGTACCGC
GGCCGCGGGGATCCAGACATGATAAGATACATTGATGAGTTTGGACAAACCACAACTAGAATGCAGTGAA
AAAAATGCTTTATTTGTGAAATTTGTGATGCTATTGCTTTATTTGTAACCATTATAAGCTGCAATAAACA
AGTTAACAACAACAATTGCATTCATTTTATGTTTCAGGTTCAGGGGGAGGTGTGGGAGGTTTTTTCGGAT
CCTCTAGAGTCGATCTGCAGGCATGCTAGCTTGGCGTAATCATGGTCATAGCTGTTTCCTGTGTGAAATT
GTTATCCGCTCACAATTCCACACAACATACGAGCCGGAAGCATAAAGTGTAAAGCCTGGGGTGCCTAATG
AGTGAGCTAACTCACATTAATTGCGTTGCGCTCACTGCCCGCTTTCCAGTCGGGAAACCTGTCGTGCCAG
CTGCATTAATGAATCGGCCAACGCGCGGGGAGAGGCGGTTTGCGTATTGGGCGCTCTTCCGCTTCCTCGC
TCACTGACTCGCTGCGCTCGGTCGTTCGGCTGCGGCGAGCGGTATCAGCTCACTCAAAGGCGGTAATACG
GTTATCCACAGAATCAGGGGATAACGCAGGAAAGAACATGTGAGCAAAAGGCCAGCAAAAGGCCAGGAAC
CGTAAAAAGGCCGCGTTGCTGGCGTTTTTCCATAGGCTCCGCCCCCCTGACGAGCATCACAAAAATCGAC
GCTCAAGTCAGAGGTGGCGAAACCCGACAGGACTATAAAGATACCAGGCGTTTCCCCCTGGAAGCTCCCT
CGTGCGCTCTCCTGTTCCGACCCTGCCGCTTACCGGATACCTGTCCGCCTTTCTCCCTTCGGGAAGCGTG
GCGCTTTCTCATAGCTCACGCTGTAGGTATCTCAGTTCGGTGTAGGTCGTTCGCTCCAAGCTGGGCTGTG
TGCACGAACCCCCCGTTCAGCCCGACCGCTGCGCCTTATCCGGTAACTATCGTCTTGAGTCCAACCCGGT
AAGACACGACTTATCGCCACTGGCAGCAGCCACTGGTAACAGGATTAGCAGAGCGAGGTATGTAGGCGGT
GCTACAGAGTTCTTGAAGTGGTGGCCTAACTACGGCTACACTAGAAGGACAGTATTTGGTATCTGCGCTC
TGCTGAAGCCAGTTACCTTCGGAAAAAGAGTTGGTAGCTCTTGATCCGGCAAACAAACCACCGCTGGTAG
CGGTGGTTTTTTTGTTTGCAAGCAGCAGATTACGCGCAGAAAAAAAGGATCTCAAGAAGATCCTTTGATC
TTTTCTACGGGGTCTGACGCTCAGTGGAACGAAAACTCACGTTAAGGGATTTTGGTCATGAGATTATCAA
AAAGGATCTTCACCTAGATCCTTTTAAATTAAAAATGAAGTTTTAAATCAATCTAAAGTATATATGAGTA
AACTTGGTCTGACAGTTACCAATGCTTAATCAGTGAGGCACCTATCTCAGCGATCTGTCTATTTCGTTCA
TCCATAGTTGCCTGACTCCCCGTCGTGTAGATAACTACGATACGGGAGGGCTTACCATCTGGCCCCAGTG
CTGCAATGATACCGCGAGACCCACGCTCACCGGCTCCAGATTTATCAGCAATAAACCAGCCAGCCGGAAG
GGCCGAGCGCAGAAGTGGTCCTGCAACTTTATCCGCCTCCATCCAGTCTATTAATTGTTGCCGGGAAGCT
AGAGTAAGTAGTTCGCCAGTTAATAGTTTGCGCAACGTTGTTGCCATTGCTACAGGCATCGTGGTGTCAC
GCTCGTCGTTTGGTATGGCTTCATTCAGCTCCGGTTCCCAACGATCAAGGCGAGTTACATGATCCCCCAT
GTTGTGCAAAAAAGCGGTTAGCTCCTTCGGTCCTCCGATCGTTGTCAGAAGTAAGTTGGCCGCAGTGTTA
TCACTCATGGTTATGGCAGCACTGCATAATTCTCTTACTGTCATGCCATCCGTAAGATGCTTTTCTGTGA
CTGGTGAGTACTCAACCAAGTCATTCTGAGAATAGTGTATGCGGCGACCGAGTTGCTCTTGCCCGGCGTC
AATACGGGATAATACCGCGCCACATAGCAGAACTTTAAAAGTGCTCATCATTGGAAAACGTTCTTCGGGG
CGAAAACTCTCAAGGATCTTACCGCTGTTGAGATCCAGTTCGATGTAACCCACTCGTGCACCCAACTGAT
CTTCAGCATCTTTTACTTTCACCAGCGTTTCTGGGTGAGCAAAAACAGGAAGGCAAAATGCCGCAAAAAA
GGGAATAAGGGCGACACGGAAATGTTGAATACTCATACTCTTCCTTTTTCAATATTATTGAAGCATTTAT
CAGGGTTATTGTCTCATGAGCGGATACATATTTGAATGTATTTAGAAAAATAAACAAATAGGGGTTCCGC
GCACATTTCCCCGAAAAGTGCCACCTGACGTCTAAGAAACCATTATTATCATGACATTAACCTATAAAAA
TAGGCGTATCACGAGGCCCTTTCGTCTCGCGCGTTTCGGTGATGACGGTGAAAACCTCTGACACATGCAG
CTCCCGGAGACGGTCACAGCTTGTCTGTAAGCGGATGCCGGGAGCAGACAAGCCCGTCAGGGCGCGTCAG
CGGGTGTTGGCGGGTGTCGGGGCTGGCTTAACTATGCGGCATCAGAGCAGATTGTACTGAGAGTGCACCA
TATGCGGTGTGAAATACCGCACAGATGCGTAAGGAGAAAATACCGCATCAGGCGCCATTCGCCATTCAGG
CTGCGCAACTGTTGGGAAGGGCGATCGGTGCGGGCCTCTTCGCTATTACGCCAGCTGGCGAAAGGGGGAT
GTGCTGCAAGGCGATTAAGTTGGGTAACGCCAGGGTTTTCCCAGTCACGACGTTGTAAAACGACGGCCAG
T
Features (pLannotate 1.2.2; 16 found; start..end, strand, type, name):
      8..28      -  misc_feature   MCS (fragment): pUC18/19 multiple cloning site
     27..330     +  enhancer       CMV enhancer: human cytomegalovirus immediate early enhancer
    331..534     +  promoter       CMV promoter: human cytomegalovirus (CMV) immediate early promoter
    672..768     +  intron         SV40 intron: modified SV40 intron with splice donor and acceptor sites
    901..5718    +  CDS            CIC: CIC_HUMAN - Also known as KIAA0306. Experimental evidence at protein level: Swiss-Prot protein existence level 1. Transcriptional repressor which plays a role in development of the central nervous system (CNS). In concert with ATXN1 and ATXN1L, involved in brain development. From Homo sapiens (Human).
   5750..5884    -  polyA_signal   SV40 poly(A) signal: SV40 polyadenylation signal
   6019..6035    -  protein_bind   lac operator: The lac repressor binds to the lac operator to inhibit transcription in E. coli. This inhibition can be relieved by adding lactose or isopropyl-β-D-thiogalactopyranoside (IPTG). lac repressor encoded by lacI
   6043..6073    -  promoter       lac promoter: promoter for the E. coli lac operon
   6088..6109    -  protein_bind   CAP binding site: CAP binding activates transcription in the presence of cAMP. E. coli catabolite activator protein
   6122..6214    -  CDS            lacI (fragment): lac repressor; lacI; The lac repressor binds to the lac operator to inhibit transcription in E. coli. This inhibition can be relieved by adding lactose or isopropyl-β-D-thiogalactopyranoside (IPTG).
   6397..6985    -  rep_origin     ori: high-copy-number ColE1/pMB1/pBR322/pUC origin of replication
   7156..8016    -  CDS            AmpR: β-lactamase; bla; confers resistance to ampicillin, carbenicillin, and related antibiotics
   8017..8121    -  promoter       AmpR promoter: bla
   8216..8251    +  CDS            rop (fragment): Rop protein, which maintains plasmids at low copy number; rop
   8353..8452    +  misc_feature   bom (fragment): basis of mobility region from pBR322
   8458..2       -  CDS            lacZα (fragment) (across the origin): LacZα fragment of β-galactosidase; lacZ fragment
