[The description below was written by a language model from this plasmid's Addgene catalogue record and pLannotate feature annotations shown in this document.]
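Description:
Myc-CICf is a mammalian expression plasmid built on the pCMV-Myc backbone and carrying the mouse Capicua (Cic) coding sequence, a transcriptional repressor that acts with Ataxin-1 and Ataxin-1-like in brain development. The full depositor sequence is 8,611 bp, consistent with a roughly 3.8 kb backbone plus a 4.8 kb insert. In bacteria it replicates from a high-copy ColE1/pUC-type origin and is selected with ampicillin through the β-lactamase gene and its native promoter. The remaining bacterial annotations (lac promoter and operator, CAP site, and fragments of lacI, lacZα, rop and bom) are vestigial pieces of the cloning-vector lineage with no evident role in the construct's function.

The expression cassette runs from the human cytomegalovirus immediate early enhancer and promoter through a modified SV40 intron with splice donor and acceptor sites, which generally improves transcript processing, into the Cic open reading frame, and ends near an SV40 polyadenylation signal (annotated on the reverse strand). The automated annotation matched the coding region to the human CIC protein entry, but the catalogue lists the insert as mouse, so the match most likely reflects homology between the orthologues. The plasmid and backbone names imply an N-terminal Myc epitope tag, which would allow detection or immunoprecipitation, but no tag is annotated in the feature table or listed in the catalogue fields. There is no mammalian selection marker annotated, so the plasmid is suited to transient transfection. The stated purpose is simply expression of Cic; the associated work concerned complex formation between Ataxin-1 and Capicua.
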