Addgene plasmid #48185: Myc-CICf
Purpose: Expresses Cic
Depositing lab: Huda Zoghbi. Depositing organization: Baylor College of Medicine. Publication: Structural basis of protein complex formation and reconfiguration by polyglutamine disease protein Ataxin-1 and Capicua. Kim E, Lu HC, Zoghbi HY, Song JJ. Genes Dev. 2013 Mar 15;27(6):590-5. doi: 10.1101/gad.212068.112. PubMed 23512657.
Backbone
  Vector backbone: pCMV-Myc
  Backbone manufacturer: Clontech
  Backbone size w/o insert (bp): 3783
  Vector type: Mammalian Expression
Growth in bacteria
  Bacterial resistance: Ampicillin, 100 μg/mL
  Growth temperature: 37°C
  Growth strain: DH10B
  Copy number: High Copy
Gene/Insert
  Gene/Insert name: Capicua (alt name: Cic)
  Species: M. musculus (mouse)
  Insert size (bp): 4828
  Entrez Gene: Cic (a.k.a. 1200010B10Rik, mKIAA0306)
  Promoter: CMV
  Cloning method: Unknown
  Sequencing primers: 5′ CMV; 3′ EBV
Terms and licenses: Academic/Nonprofit Terms; Industry Terms: Not Available to Industry
How to cite: Myc-CICf was a gift from Huda Zoghbi (Addgene plasmid # 48185 ; http://n2t.net/addgene:48185 ; RRID:Addgene_48185)
