>Addgene plasmid #48185 | Myc-CICf | addgene partial sequence | sequence record 72133 | LNCX 5'-AGCTCGTTTAGTGAACCGTCAGATC-3'
CATAGAAGACACCGGGACCGATCCAGCCTCCGGACTCTAGAGGATCCGGTACTAGAGGAACTGAAAAACC
AGAAAGTTAACTGGTAAGTTTAGTCTTTTTGTCTTTTATTTCAGGTCCCGGATCCGGTGGTGGTGCAAAT
CAAAGAACTGCTCCTCAGTGGATGTTGCCTTTACTTCTAGGCCTGTACGGAAGTGTTACTTCTGCTCTAA
AAGCTGCGGAATTGTACCCGCGGGCCCACCATGGCATCAATGCAGAAGCTGATCTCAGAGGAGGACCTGC
TTATGGCCATGGAGGCCCGAATTCGGTCGACCATGTACTCGGCCCACAGGCCCCTGATACCCGCGTCTGG
CGCGGCCTCTCGTGGCCTCGGCATGTTCGTGTGGACAAATGTCGAACCTCGTTCTGTGGCTGTGTTCCCC
TGGCACTCCTTAGTCCCCTTCCTGGCACCCAGCCAGCCCGACCCCTCTGTGCAGCCTAGTGAGGCCCAGC
AACCTGCCAGCCACCCTGTGGCCTCCAACCAGAGCAAAGAACCTGCTGAGTCTGCTGCTGTTGCTCATGA
GCAGCCACCAGGAGGGACGGGGGGTGCTGACCCTGGACGGCCCCCTGGAGCAGTGTGCCCTGAGAGCCCA
GGGCCTGGACCTCCACTTACTTTGGGTGGTGTGGATCCTGGTAAAAGTCTCCCCCCCACCACTGAGGAGG
AGGCTCCTGGCCCTCCAGGAGAGCCCCGGCTGGACAGTGAGACCGAGAGTGATCATGATGATGCCTTCCT
CTCCATCATGTCTCCTGAGATTCAGTTGCCTCTGCCACCTGGAAAGCGCCGCACCCAGTCTCTGAGTGCC
TTGCCCAAGGAACGAGACTCATCTTCTGAAAAGGATGGACGAAGTCCTAACAAGCG
